Addgene plasmid #179546: dCas9-p300 RING-PHD-HAT
Purpose: encodes S. pyogenes dCas9 with c-terminal fusion of human p300 RING-PHD-HAT domain (aa 1155-1664) driven by EF-1alpha promoter
Depositing lab: Isaac Hilton. Depositing organization: Rice University. Publication: Systematic comparison of CRISPR-based transcriptional activators uncovers gene-regulatory features of enhancer-promoter interactions. Wang K, Escobar M, Li J, Mahata B, Goell J, Shah S, Cluck M, Hilton IB. Nucleic Acids Res. 2022 Aug 12;50(14):7842-7855. doi: 10.1093/nar/gkac582. PubMed 35849129.
Backbone
  Vector backbone: LentiCRISPR v2
  Vector type: Mammalian Expression, Lentiviral
  Selectable markers: Puromycin
Growth in bacteria
  Bacterial resistance: Ampicillin, 100 μg/mL
  Growth temperature: 37°C
  Growth strain: NEB Stable
  Copy number: High Copy
Gene/Insert
  Gene/Insert name: S. pyogenes dCas9 with c-terminal fusion of human p300 RING-PHD-HAT domain (aa 1155-1664)
  Species: H. sapiens (human)
  Insert size (bp): 5685
  Mutation: D10A; H840A in S.pyogenes Cas9
  Entrez Gene: EP300 (a.k.a. KAT3B, MKHK2, RSTS2, p300)
  Promoter: EF-1alpha
  Tag / fusion protein: Flag Tag (C terminal on insert)
  Cloning method: Gibson Cloning
  Sequencing primers: 5′ ATCCGGTGCCTAGAGAAGGT
Terms and licenses: Academic/Nonprofit Terms; Industry Terms: Not Available to Industry
How to cite: dCas9-p300 RING-PHD-HAT was a gift from Isaac Hilton (Addgene plasmid # 179546 ; http://n2t.net/addgene:179546 ; RRID:Addgene_179546)
