[The description below was written by a language model from this plasmid's Addgene catalogue record and pLannotate feature annotations shown in this document.]
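Description:
dCas9-p300 RING-PHD-HAT is a lentiviral mammalian expression plasmid built on the LentiCRISPR v2 backbone. It encodes catalytically inactive Streptococcus pyogenes Cas9 (D10A and H840A) fused at its C terminus to the RING, PHD and histone acetyltransferase region of human p300 (EP300, residues 1155-1664), with a C-terminal Flag tag recorded in the catalogue entry. Expression is driven by the EF-1α promoter, annotated in the sequence as the short core version. Downstream of the p300 segment lies a puromycin N-acetyltransferase coding sequence for selection of transduced cells. The element linking it to the fusion protein is not annotated. A WPRE follows to enhance transcript stability and expression.

The transfer-vector architecture is third-generation in style. A CMV enhancer/promoter drives a truncated HIV-1 5' LTR, followed by the Ψ packaging signal, a gag fragment, the RRE for Rev-dependent export and the cPPT/CTS, and the vector closes with a self-inactivating ΔU3 3' LTR. A S. pyogenes gRNA scaffold is annotated just upstream of the EF-1α promoter, but no U6 or other Pol III promoter is listed in the feature table, so the record does not establish whether a functional guide cassette is present. Outside the LTRs, the backbone carries a high-copy ColE1/pUC origin and AmpR for propagation in E. coli, an f1 origin, and an SV40/EM7-driven BleoR cassette.

The construct recruits p300 acetyltransferase activity to guide RNA-specified promoters or enhancers for CRISPR-based gene activation. The associated publication compared such activators systematically, and this defined p300 domain truncation fits that comparison.
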