Features (pLannotate 1.2.2; 34 found; start..end, strand, type, name):
    512..531     +  misc_feature   cPPT/CTS (fragment): central polypurine tract and central termination sequence of HIV-1
    533..766     +  LTR            3' LTR (ΔU3): self-inactivating 3' long terminal repeat (LTR) from HIV-1
    798..1022    +  polyA_signal   bGH poly(A) signal: bovine growth hormone polyadenylation signal
   1026..1047    +  promoter       SV40 promoter (fragment): SV40 enhancer and early promoter
   1068..1496    +  rep_origin     f1 ori (sequence partly withheld): f1 bacteriophage origin of replication; arrow indicates direction of (+) strand synthesis
   1510..1839    +  promoter       SV40 promoter: SV40 enhancer and early promoter
   1887..1934    +  promoter       EM7 promoter: synthetic bacterial promoter&nbsp
   1953..2327    +  CDS            BleoR: antibiotic-binding protein; Sh ble from Streptoalloteichus hindustanus; confers resistance to bleomycin, phleomycin, and Zeocin™
   2337..2462    +  CDS            ble (fragment): BLE_KLEPN - Experimental evidence at protein level: Swiss-Prot protein existence level 1. Binding protein with a strong affinity to the bleomycin family of antibiotics. Binds to CL990; an antimitotic-antibiotic compound. From Klebsiella pneumoniae.
   2457..2578    +  polyA_signal   SV40 poly(A) signal: SV40 polyadenylation signal
   2649..2671    -  protein_bind   lac operator (fragment): The lac repressor binds to the lac operator to inhibit transcription in E. coli. This inhibition can be relieved by adding lactose or isopropyl-β-D-thiogalactopyranoside (IPTG). lac repressor encoded by lacI
   2675..2705    -  promoter       lac promoter: promoter for the E. coli lac operon
   2720..2741    -  protein_bind   CAP binding site: CAP binding activates transcription in the presence of cAMP. E. coli catabolite activator protein
   2754..2846    -  CDS            lacI (fragment): lac repressor; lacI; The lac repressor binds to the lac operator to inhibit transcription in E. coli. This inhibition can be relieved by adding lactose or isopropyl-β-D-thiogalactopyranoside (IPTG).
   3029..3617    -  rep_origin     ori: high-copy-number ColE1/pMB1/pBR322/pUC origin of replication
   3788..4648    -  CDS            AmpR: β-lactamase; bla; confers resistance to ampicillin, carbenicillin, and related antibiotics
   4649..4753    -  promoter       AmpR promoter: bla
   4812..4864    -  misc_feature   bom (fragment): basis of mobility region from pBR322
   5019..5398    +  enhancer       CMV enhancer: human cytomegalovirus immediate early enhancer
   5399..5598    +  promoter       CMV promoter: human cytomegalovirus (CMV) immediate early promoter
   5616..5796    +  LTR            5' LTR (truncated): truncated 5' long terminal repeat (LTR) from HIV-1
   5843..5968    +  misc_feature   HIV-1 Ψ: packaging signal of human immunodeficiency virus type 1
   5952..6315    +  CDS            HIV-1 gag (fragment): gag protein from human immunodeficiency virus 1; gag
   6461..6694    +  misc_feature   RRE: The Rev response element (RRE) of HIV-1 allows for Rev-dependent mRNA export from the nucleus to the cytoplasm.
   7071..7171    +  CDS            Rev (fragment): human immunodeficiency virus 1 (HIV-1) Rev protein; rev; enhances nuclear export of unspliced and incompletely spliced viral mRNAs
   7221..7338    +  misc_feature   cPPT/CTS: central polypurine tract and central termination sequence of HIV-1
   7470..7545    +  misc_RNA       gRNA scaffold: guide RNA scaffold for the Streptococcus pyogenes CRISPR/Cas9 system
   7563..7581    +  CDS            small t antigen (fragment): SV40 (simian virus 40) small t antigen
   7607..7818    +  promoter       EF-1α core promoter: core promoter for human elongation factor EF-1α
   7846..9447    +  CDS            dCas9(N): N-terminal portion of catalytically inactive Streptococcus pyogenes dCas9 carrying the D10A mutation (Zetsche et al., 2015)
   9448..11946   +  CDS            Cas9(C): C-terminal portion of Streptococcus pyogenes Cas9 (Zetsche et al., 2015)
  12000..13530   +  CDS            p300 core (fragment): catalytic histone acetyltransferase core of the human E1A-associated protein p300 (Delvecchio et al., 2013); EP300
  13626..14223   +  CDS            PuroR (fragment): puromycin N-acetyltransferase; pac from Streptomyces; confers resistance to puromycin
  14239..461     +  misc_feature   WPRE (across the origin): woodchuck hepatitis virus posttranscriptional regulatory element
>Addgene plasmid #179546 | dCas9-p300 RING-PHD-HAT | addgene full sequence | sequence record 354744 | Addgene NGS Result
CATTTTCTCCTCCTTGTATAAATCCTGGTTGCTGTCTCTTTATGAGGAGTTGTGGCCCGTTGTCAGGCAA
CGTGGCGTGGTGTGCACTGTGTTTGCTGACGCAACCCCCACTGGTTGGGGCATTGCCACCACCTGTCAGC
TCCTTTCCGGGACTTTCGCTTTCCCCCTCCCTATTGCCACGGCGGAACTCATCGCCGCCTGCCTTGCCCG
CTGCTGGACAGGGGCTCGGCTGTTGGGCACTGACAATTCCGTGGTGTTGTCGGGGAAATCATCGTCCTTT
CCTTGGCTGCTCGCCTGTGTTGCCACCTGGATTCTGCGCGGGACGTCCTTCTGCTACGTCCCTTCGGCCC
TCAATCCAGCGGACCTTCCTTCCCGCGGCCTGCTGCCGGCTCTGCGGCCTCTTCCGCGTCTTCGCCTTCG
CCCTCAGACGAGTCGGATCTCCCTTTGGGCCGCCTCCCCGCGTCGACTTTAAGACCAATGACTTACAAGG
CAGCTGTAGATCTTAGCCACTTTTTAAAAGAAAAGGGGGGACTGGAAGGGCTAATTCACTCCCAACGAAG
ACAAGATCTGCTTTTTGCTTGTACTGGGTCTCTCTGGTTAGACCAGATCTGAGCCTGGGAGCTCTCTGGC
TAACTAGGGAACCCACTGCTTAAGCCTCAATAAAGCTTGCCTTGAGTGCTTCAAGTAGTGTGTGCCCGTC
TGTTGTGTGACTCTGGTAACTAGAGATCCCTCAGACCCTTTTAGTCAGTGTGGAAAATCTCTAGCAGGGC
CCGTTTAAACCCGCTGATCAGCCTCGACTGTGCCTTCTAGTTGCCAGCCATCTGTTGTTTGCCCCTCCCC
CGTGCCTTCCTTGACCCTGGAAGGTGCCACTCCCACTGTCCTTTCCTAATAAAATGAGGAAATTGCATCG
CATTGTCTGAGTAGGTGTCATTCTATTCTGGGGGGTGGGGTGGGGCAGGACAGCAAGGGGGAGGATTGGG
AAGACAATAGCAGGCATGCTGGGGATGCGGTGGGCTCTATGGCTTCTGAGGCGGAAAGAACCAGCTGGGG
CTCTAGGGGGTATCCCC
[124 nt withheld, positions 1068-1191]
C
[91 nt withheld, positions 1193-1283]
A
[49 nt withheld, positions 1285-1333]
CCTTTGACGTTGGAGTCCACGTTCTTT
[37 nt withheld, positions 1361-1397]
ACCCTATCTCGGTCTATTCTTTTGATTTATAAGGGATTTTGCCGATTTCGGCCTATTGGTTAAAAAATGA
GCTGATTTAACAAAAATTTAACGCGAATTAATTCTGTGGAATGTGTGTCAGTTAGGGTGTGGAAAGTCCC
CAGGCTCCCCAGCAGGCAGAAGTATGCAAAGCATGCATCTCAATTAGTCAGCAACCAGGTGTGGAAAGTC
CCCAGGCTCCCCAGCAGGCAGAAGTATGCAAAGCATGCATCTCAATTAGTCAGCAACCATAGTCCCGCCC
CTAACTCCGCCCATCCCGCCCCTAACTCCGCCCAGTTCCGCCCATTCTCCGCCCCATGGCTGACTAATTT
TTTTTATTTATGCAGAGGCCGAGGCCGCCTCTGCCTCTGAGCTATTCCAGAAGTAGTGAGGAGGCTTTTT
TGGAGGCCTAGGCTTTTGCAAAAAGCTCCCGGGAGCTTGTATATCCATTTTCGGATCTGATCAGCACGTG
TTGACAATTAATCATCGGCATAGTATATCGGCATAGTATAATACGACAAGGTGAGGAACTAAACCATGGC
CAAGTTGACCAGTGCCGTTCCGGTGCTCACCGCGCGCGACGTCGCCGGAGCGGTCGAGTTCTGGACCGAC
CGGCTCGGGTTCTCCCGGGACTTCGTGGAGGACGACTTCGCCGGTGTGGTCCGGGACGACGTGACCCTGT
TCATCAGCGCGGTCCAGGACCAGGTGGTGCCGGACAACACCCTGGCCTGGGTGTGGGTGCGCGGCCTGGA
CGAGCTGTACGCCGAGTGGTCGGAGGTCGTGTCCACGAACTTCCGGGACGCCTCCGGGCCGGCCATGACC
GAGATCGGCGAGCAGCCGTGGGGGCGGGAGTTCGCCCTGCGCGACCCGGCCGGCAACTGCGTGCACTTCG
TGGCCGAGGAGCAGGACTGACACGTGCTACGAGATTTCGATTCCACCGCCGCCTTCTATGAAAGGTTGGG
CTTCGGAATCGTTTTCCGGGACGCCGGCTGGATGATCCTCCAGCGCGGGGATCTCATGCTGGAGTTCTTC
GCCCACCCCAACTTGTTTATTGCAGCTTATAATGGTTACAAATAAAGCAATAGCATCACAAATTTCACAA
ATAAAGCATTTTTTTCACTGCATTCTAGTTGTGGTTTGTCCAAACTCATCAATGTATCTTATCATGTCTG
TATACCGTCGACCTCTAGCTAGAGCTTGGCGTAATCATGGTCATAGCTGTTTCCTGTGTGAAATTGTTAT
CCGCTCACAATTCCACACAACATACGAGCCGGAAGCATAAAGTGTAAAGCCTGGGGTGCCTAATGAGTGA
GCTAACTCACATTAATTGCGTTGCGCTCACTGCCCGCTTTCCAGTCGGGAAACCTGTCGTGCCAGCTGCA
TTAATGAATCGGCCAACGCGCGGGGAGAGGCGGTTTGCGTATTGGGCGCTCTTCCGCTTCCTCGCTCACT
GACTCGCTGCGCTCGGTCGTTCGGCTGCGGCGAGCGGTATCAGCTCACTCAAAGGCGGTAATACGGTTAT
CCACAGAATCAGGGGATAACGCAGGAAAGAACATGTGAGCAAAAGGCCAGCAAAAGGCCAGGAACCGTAA
AAAGGCCGCGTTGCTGGCGTTTTTCCATAGGCTCCGCCCCCCTGACGAGCATCACAAAAATCGACGCTCA
AGTCAGAGGTGGCGAAACCCGACAGGACTATAAAGATACCAGGCGTTTCCCCCTGGAAGCTCCCTCGTGC
GCTCTCCTGTTCCGACCCTGCCGCTTACCGGATACCTGTCCGCCTTTCTCCCTTCGGGAAGCGTGGCGCT
TTCTCATAGCTCACGCTGTAGGTATCTCAGTTCGGTGTAGGTCGTTCGCTCCAAGCTGGGCTGTGTGCAC
GAACCCCCCGTTCAGCCCGACCGCTGCGCCTTATCCGGTAACTATCGTCTTGAGTCCAACCCGGTAAGAC
ACGACTTATCGCCACTGGCAGCAGCCACTGGTAACAGGATTAGCAGAGCGAGGTATGTAGGCGGTGCTAC
AGAGTTCTTGAAGTGGTGGCCTAACTACGGCTACACTAGAAGAACAGTATTTGGTATCTGCGCTCTGCTG
AAGCCAGTTACCTTCGGAAAAAGAGTTGGTAGCTCTTGATCCGGCAAACAAACCACCGCTGGTAGCGGTG
GTTTTTTTGTTTGCAAGCAGCAGATTACGCGCAGAAAAAAAGGATCTCAAGAAGATCCTTTGATCTTTTC
TACGGGGTCTGACGCTCAGTGGAACGAAAACTCACGTTAAGGGATTTTGGTCATGAGATTATCAAAAAGG
ATCTTCACCTAGATCCTTTTAAATTAAAAATGAAGTTTTAAATCAATCTAAAGTATATATGAGTAAACTT
GGTCTGACAGTTACCAATGCTTAATCAGTGAGGCACCTATCTCAGCGATCTGTCTATTTCGTTCATCCAT
AGTTGCCTGACTCCCCGTCGTGTAGATAACTACGATACGGGAGGGCTTACCATCTGGCCCCAGTGCTGCA
ATGATACCGCGAGACCCACGCTCACCGGCTCCAGATTTATCAGCAATAAACCAGCCAGCCGGAAGGGCCG
AGCGCAGAAGTGGTCCTGCAACTTTATCCGCCTCCATCCAGTCTATTAATTGTTGCCGGGAAGCTAGAGT
AAGTAGTTCGCCAGTTAATAGTTTGCGCAACGTTGTTGCCATTGCTACAGGCATCGTGGTGTCACGCTCG
TCGTTTGGTATGGCTTCATTCAGCTCCGGTTCCCAACGATCAAGGCGAGTTACATGATCCCCCATGTTGT
GCAAAAAAGCGGTTAGCTCCTTCGGTCCTCCGATCGTTGTCAGAAGTAAGTTGGCCGCAGTGTTATCACT
CATGGTTATGGCAGCACTGCATAATTCTCTTACTGTCATGCCATCCGTAAGATGCTTTTCTGTGACTGGT
GAGTACTCAACCAAGTCATTCTGAGAATAGTGTATGCGGCGACCGAGTTGCTCTTGCCCGGCGTCAATAC
GGGATAATACCGCGCCACATAGCAGAACTTTAAAAGTGCTCATCATTGGAAAACGTTCTTCGGGGCGAAA
ACTCTCAAGGATCTTACCGCTGTTGAGATCCAGTTCGATGTAACCCACTCGTGCACCCAACTGATCTTCA
GCATCTTTTACTTTCACCAGCGTTTCTGGGTGAGCAAAAACAGGAAGGCAAAATGCCGCAAAAAAGGGAA
TAAGGGCGACACGGAAATGTTGAATACTCATACTCTTCCTTTTTCAATATTATTGAAGCATTTATCAGGG
TTATTGTCTCATGAGCGGATACATATTTGAATGTATTTAGAAAAATAAACAAATAGGGGTTCCGCGCACA
TTTCCCCGAAAAGTGCCACCTGACGTCGACGGATCGGGAGATCTCCCGATCCCCTATGGTGCACTCTCAG
TACAATCTGCTCTGATGCCGCATAGTTAAGCCAGTATCTGCTCCCTGCTTGTGTGTTGGAGGTCGCTGAG
TAGTGCGCGAGCAAAATTTAAGCTACAACAAGGCAAGGCTTGACCGACAATTGCATGAAGAATCTGCTTA
GGGTTAGGCGTTTTGCGCTGCTTCGCGATGTACGGGCCAGATATACGCGTTGACATTGATTATTGACTAG
TTATTAATAGTAATCAATTACGGGGTCATTAGTTCATAGCCCATATATGGAGTTCCGCGTTACATAACTT
ACGGTAAATGGCCCGCCTGGCTGACCGCCCAACGACCCCCGCCCATTGACGTCAATAATGACGTATGTTC
CCATAGTAACGCCAATAGGGACTTTCCATTGACGTCAATGGGTGGAGTATTTACGGTAAACTGCCCACTT
GGCAGTACATCAAGTGTATCATATGCCAAGTACGCCCCCTATTGACGTCAATGACGGTAAATGGCCCGCC
TGGCATTATGCCCAGTACATGACCTTATGGGACTTTCCTACTTGGCAGTACATCTACGTATTAGTCATCG
CTATTACCATGGTGATGCGGTTTTGGCAGTACATCAATGGGCGTGGATAGCGGTTTGACTCACGGGGATT
TCCAAGTCTCCACCCCATTGACGTCAATGGGAGTTTGTTTTGGCACCAAAATCAACGGGACTTTCCAAAA
TGTCGTAACAACTCCGCCCCATTGACGCAAATGGGCGGTAGGCGTGTACGGTGGGAGGTCTATATAAGCA
GCGCGTTTTGCCTGTACTGGGTCTCTCTGGTTAGACCAGATCTGAGCCTGGGAGCTCTCTGGCTAACTAG
GGAACCCACTGCTTAAGCCTCAATAAAGCTTGCCTTGAGTGCTTCAAGTAGTGTGTGCCCGTCTGTTGTG
TGACTCTGGTAACTAGAGATCCCTCAGACCCTTTTAGTCAGTGTGGAAAATCTCTAGCAGTGGCGCCCGA
ACAGGGACTTGAAAGCGAAAGGGAAACCAGAGGAGCTCTCTCGACGCAGGACTCGGCTTGCTGAAGCGCG
CACGGCAAGAGGCGAGGGGCGGCGACTGGTGAGTACGCCAAAAATTTTGACTAGCGGAGGCTAGAAGGAG
AGAGATGGGTGCGAGAGCGTCAGTATTAAGCGGGGGAGAATTAGATCGCGATGGGAAAAAATTCGGTTAA
GGCCAGGGGGAAAGAAAAAATATAAATTAAAACATATAGTATGGGCAAGCAGGGAGCTAGAACGATTCGC
AGTTAATCCTGGCCTGTTAGAAACATCAGAAGGCTGTAGACAAATACTGGGACAGCTACAACCATCCCTT
CAGACAGGATCAGAAGAACTTAGATCATTATATAATACAGTAGCAACCCTCTATTGTGTGCATCAAAGGA
TAGAGATAAAAGACACCAAGGAAGCTTTAGACAAGATAGAGGAAGAGCAAAACAAAAGTAAGACCACCGC
ACAGCAAGCGGCCGCTGATCTTCAGACCTGGAGGAGGAGATATGAGGGACAATTGGAGAAGTGAATTATA
TAAATATAAAGTAGTAAAAATTGAACCATTAGGAGTAGCACCCACCAAGGCAAAGAGAAGAGTGGTGCAG
AGAGAAAAAAGAGCAGTGGGAATAGGAGCTTTGTTCCTTGGGTTCTTGGGAGCAGCAGGAAGCACTATGG
GCGCAGCGTCAATGACGCTGACGGTACAGGCCAGACAATTATTGTCTGGTATAGTGCAGCAGCAGAACAA
TTTGCTGAGGGCTATTGAGGCGCAACAGCATCTGTTGCAACTCACAGTCTGGGGCATCAAGCAGCTCCAG
GCAAGAATCCTGGCTGTGGAAAGATACCTAAAGGATCAACAGCTCCTGGGGATTTGGGGTTGCTCTGGAA
AACTCATTTGCACCACTGCTGTGCCTTGGAATGCTAGTTGGAGTAATAAATCTCTGGAACAGATTTGGAA
TCACACGACCTGGATGGAGTGGGACAGAGAAATTAACAATTACACAAGCTTAATACACTCCTTAATTGAA
GAATCGCAAAACCAGCAAGAAAAGAATGAACAAGAATTATTGGAATTAGATAAATGGGCAAGTTTGTGGA
ATTGGTTTAACATAACAAATTGGCTGTGGTATATAAAATTATTCATAATGATAGTAGGAGGCTTGGTAGG
TTTAAGAATAGTTTTTGCTGTACTTTCTATAGTGAATAGAGTTAGGCAGGGATATTCACCATTATCGTTT
CAGACCCACCTCCCAACCCCGAGGGGACCCGACAGGCCCGAAGGAATAGAAGAAGAAGGTGGAGAGAGAG
ACAGAGACAGATCCATTCGATTAGTGAACGGATCGGCACTGCGTGCGCCAATTCTGCAGACAAATGGCAG
TATTCATCCACAATTTTAAAAGAAAAGGGGGGATTGGGGGGTACAGTGCAGGGGAAAGAATAGTAGACAT
AATAGCAACAGACATACAAACTAAAGAATTACAAAAACAAATTACAAAAATTCAAAATTTTCGGGTTTAT
TACAGGGACAGCAGAGATCCAGTTTGGTTAATTAAGGTACCGATATCACTAGTGTTCCATTAACTGCGCT
AAAAATAATTTTTAAATCTTTTTTAGCTTCTTGCTCTTTTTTGTACGTCTCTGTTTTAGAGCTAGAAATA
GCAAGTTAAAATAAGGCTAGTCCGTTATCAACTTGAAAAAGTGGCACCGAGTCGGTGCTTTTTTGAATTC
GCTAGCTAGGTCTTGAAAGGAGTGGGAATTGGCTCCGGTGCCCGTCAGTGGGCAGAGCGCACATCGCCCA
CAGTCCCCGAGAAGTTGGGGGGAGGGGTCGGCAATTGATCCGGTGCCTAGAGAAGGTGGCGCGGGGTAAA
CTGGGAAAGTGATGTCGTGTACTGGCTCCGCCTTTTTCCCGAGGGTGGGGGAGAACCGTATATAAGTGCA
GTAGTCGCCGTGAACGTTCTTTTTCGCAACGGGTTTGCCGCCAGAACACAGGACCGGTTCTAGAGCGCTG
CCACCATGGACAAGAAGTACAGCATCGGCCTGGCCATCGGCACCAACTCTGTGGGCTGGGCCGTGATCAC
CGACGAGTACAAGGTGCCCAGCAAGAAATTCAAGGTGCTGGGCAACACCGACCGGCACAGCATCAAGAAG
AACCTGATCGGAGCCCTGCTGTTCGACAGCGGCGAAACAGCCGAGGCCACCCGGCTGAAGAGAACCGCCA
GAAGAAGATACACCAGACGGAAGAACCGGATCTGCTATCTGCAAGAGATCTTCAGCAACGAGATGGCCAA
GGTGGACGACAGCTTCTTCCACAGACTGGAAGAGTCCTTCCTGGTGGAAGAGGATAAGAAGCACGAGCGG
CACCCCATCTTCGGCAACATCGTGGACGAGGTGGCCTACCACGAGAAGTACCCCACCATCTACCACCTGA
GAAAGAAACTGGTGGACAGCACCGACAAGGCCGACCTGCGGCTGATCTATCTGGCCCTGGCCCACATGAT
CAAGTTCCGGGGCCACTTCCTGATCGAGGGCGACCTGAACCCCGACAACAGCGACGTGGACAAGCTGTTC
ATCCAGCTGGTGCAGACCTACAACCAGCTGTTCGAGGAAAACCCCATCAACGCCAGCGGCGTGGACGCCA
AGGCCATCCTGTCTGCCAGACTGAGCAAGAGCAGACGGCTGGAAAATCTGATCGCCCAGCTGCCCGGCGA
GAAGAAGAATGGCCTGTTCGGAAACCTGATTGCCCTGAGCCTGGGCCTGACCCCCAACTTCAAGAGCAAC
TTCGACCTGGCCGAGGATGCCAAACTGCAGCTGAGCAAGGACACCTACGACGACGACCTGGACAACCTGC
TGGCCCAGATCGGCGACCAGTACGCCGACCTGTTTCTGGCCGCCAAGAACCTGTCCGACGCCATCCTGCT
GAGCGACATCCTGAGAGTGAACACCGAGATCACCAAGGCCCCCCTGAGCGCCTCTATGATCAAGAGATAC
GACGAGCACCACCAGGACCTGACCCTGCTGAAAGCTCTCGTGCGGCAGCAGCTGCCTGAGAAGTACAAAG
AGATTTTCTTCGACCAGAGCAAGAACGGCTACGCCGGCTACATTGACGGCGGAGCCAGCCAGGAAGAGTT
CTACAAGTTCATCAAGCCCATCCTGGAAAAGATGGACGGCACCGAGGAACTGCTCGTGAAGCTGAACAGA
GAGGACCTGCTGCGGAAGCAGCGGACCTTCGACAACGGCAGCATCCCCCACCAGATCCACCTGGGAGAGC
TGCACGCCATTCTGCGGCGGCAGGAAGATTTTTACCCATTCCTGAAGGACAACCGGGAAAAGATCGAGAA
GATCCTGACCTTCCGCATCCCCTACTACGTGGGCCCTCTGGCCAGGGGAAACAGCAGATTCGCCTGGATG
ACCAGAAAGAGCGAGGAAACCATCACCCCCTGGAACTTCGAGGAAGTGGTGGACAAGGGCGCTTCCGCCC
AGAGCTTCATCGAGCGGATGACCAACTTCGATAAGAACCTGCCCAACGAGAAGGTGCTGCCCAAGCACAG
CCTGCTGTACGAGTACTTCACCGTGTATAACGAGCTGACCAAAGTGAAATACGTGACCGAGGGAATGAGA
AAGCCCGCCTTCCTGAGCGGCGAGCAGAAAAAGGCCATCGTGGACCTGCTGTTCAAGACCAACCGGAAAG
TGACCGTGAAGCAGCTGAAAGAGGACTACTTCAAGAAAATCGAGTGCTTCGACTCCGTGGAAATCTCCGG
CGTGGAAGATCGGTTCAACGCCTCCCTGGGCACATACCACGATCTGCTGAAAATTATCAAGGACAAGGAC
TTCCTGGACAATGAGGAAAACGAGGACATTCTGGAAGATATCGTGCTGACCCTGACACTGTTTGAGGACA
GAGAGATGATCGAGGAACGGCTGAAAACCTATGCCCACCTGTTCGACGACAAAGTGATGAAGCAGCTGAA
GCGGCGGAGATACACCGGCTGGGGCAGGCTGAGCCGGAAGCTGATCAACGGCATCCGGGACAAGCAGTCC
GGCAAGACAATCCTGGATTTCCTGAAGTCCGACGGCTTCGCCAACAGAAACTTCATGCAGCTGATCCACG
ACGACAGCCTGACCTTTAAAGAGGACATCCAGAAAGCCCAGGTGTCCGGCCAGGGCGATAGCCTGCACGA
GCACATTGCCAATCTGGCCGGCAGCCCCGCCATTAAGAAGGGCATCCTGCAGACAGTGAAGGTGGTGGAC
GAGCTCGTGAAAGTGATGGGCCGGCACAAGCCCGAGAACATCGTGATCGAAATGGCCAGAGAGAACCAGA
CCACCCAGAAGGGACAGAAGAACAGCCGCGAGAGAATGAAGCGGATCGAAGAGGGCATCAAAGAGCTGGG
CAGCCAGATCCTGAAAGAACACCCCGTGGAAAACACCCAGCTGCAGAACGAGAAGCTGTACCTGTACTAC
CTGCAGAATGGGCGGGATATGTACGTGGACCAGGAACTGGACATCAACCGGCTGTCCGACTACGATGTGG
ACGCCATCGTGCCTCAGAGCTTTCTGAAGGACGACTCCATCGACAACAAGGTGCTGACCAGAAGCGACAA
GAACCGGGGCAAGAGCGACAACGTGCCCTCCGAAGAGGTCGTGAAGAAGATGAAGAACTACTGGCGGCAG
CTGCTGAACGCCAAGCTGATTACCCAGAGAAAGTTCGACAATCTGACCAAGGCCGAGAGAGGCGGCCTGA
GCGAACTGGATAAGGCCGGCTTCATCAAGAGACAGCTGGTGGAAACCCGGCAGATCACAAAGCACGTGGC
ACAGATCCTGGACTCCCGGATGAACACTAAGTACGACGAGAATGACAAGCTGATCCGGGAAGTGAAAGTG
ATCACCCTGAAGTCCAAGCTGGTGTCCGATTTCCGGAAGGATTTCCAGTTTTACAAAGTGCGCGAGATCA
ACAACTACCACCACGCCCACGACGCCTACCTGAACGCCGTCGTGGGAACCGCCCTGATCAAAAAGTACCC
TAAGCTGGAAAGCGAGTTCGTGTACGGCGACTACAAGGTGTACGACGTGCGGAAGATGATCGCCAAGAGC
GAGCAGGAAATCGGCAAGGCTACCGCCAAGTACTTCTTCTACAGCAACATCATGAACTTTTTCAAGACCG
AGATTACCCTGGCCAACGGCGAGATCCGGAAGCGGCCTCTGATCGAGACAAACGGCGAAACCGGGGAGAT
CGTGTGGGATAAGGGCCGGGATTTTGCCACCGTGCGGAAAGTGCTGAGCATGCCCCAAGTGAATATCGTG
AAAAAGACCGAGGTGCAGACAGGCGGCTTCAGCAAAGAGTCTATCCTGCCCAAGAGGAACAGCGATAAGC
TGATCGCCAGAAAGAAGGACTGGGACCCTAAGAAGTACGGCGGCTTCGACAGCCCCACCGTGGCCTATTC
TGTGCTGGTGGTGGCCAAAGTGGAAAAGGGCAAGTCCAAGAAACTGAAGAGTGTGAAAGAGCTGCTGGGG
ATCACCATCATGGAAAGAAGCAGCTTCGAGAAGAATCCCATCGACTTTCTGGAAGCCAAGGGCTACAAAG
AAGTGAAAAAGGACCTGATCATCAAGCTGCCTAAGTACTCCCTGTTCGAGCTGGAAAACGGCCGGAAGAG
AATGCTGGCCTCTGCCGGCGAACTGCAGAAGGGAAACGAACTGGCCCTGCCCTCCAAATATGTGAACTTC
CTGTACCTGGCCAGCCACTATGAGAAGCTGAAGGGCTCCCCCGAGGATAATGAGCAGAAACAGCTGTTTG
TGGAACAGCACAAGCACTACCTGGACGAGATCATCGAGCAGATCAGCGAGTTCTCCAAGAGAGTGATCCT
GGCCGACGCTAATCTGGACAAAGTGCTGTCCGCCTACAACAAGCACCGGGATAAGCCCATCAGAGAGCAG
GCCGAGAATATCATCCACCTGTTTACCCTGACCAATCTGGGAGCCCCTGCCGCCTTCAAGTACTTTGACA
CCACCATCGACCGGAAGAGGTACACCAGCACCAAAGAGGTGCTGGACGCCACCCTGATCCACCAGAGCAT
CACCGGCCTGTACGAGACACGGATCGACCTGTCTCAGCTGGGAGGCGACAAGCGACCTGCCGCCACAAAG
AAGGCTGGACAGGCTAAGAAGAAGAAAGGATCCCCAGTGATGCAAAGCCTTGGATACTGTTGTGGCAGAA
AGTTGGAGTTCTCTCCACAGACACTGTGTTGCTACGGCAAACAGTTGTGCACAATACCTCGTGATGCCAC
TTATTACAGTTACCAGAACAGGTATCATTTCTGTGAGAAGTGTTTCAATGAGATCCAAGGGGAGAGCGTT
TCTTTGGGGGATGACCCTTCCCAGCCTCAAACTACAATAAATAAAGAACAATTTTCCAAGAGAAAAAATG
ACACACTGGATCCTGAACTGTTTGTTGAATGTACAGAGTGCGGAAGAAAGATGCATCAGATCTGTGTCCT
TCACCATGAGATCATCTGGCCTGCTGGATTCGTCTGTGATGGCTGTTTAAAGAAAAGTGCACGAACTAGG
AAAGAAAATAAGTTTTCTGCTAAAAGGTTGCCATCTACCAGACTTGGCACCTTTCTAGAGAATCGTGTGA
ATGACTTTCTGAGGCGACAGAATCACCCTGAGTCAGGAGAGGTCACTGTTAGAGTAGTTCATGCTTCTGA
CAAAACCGTGGAAGTAAAACCAGGCATGAAAGCAAGGTTTGTGGACAGTGGAGAGATGGCAGAATCCTTT
CCATACCGAACCAAAGCCCTCTTTGCCTTTGAAGAAATTGATGGTGTTGACCTGTGCTTCTTTGGCATGC
ATGTTCAAGAGTATGGCTCTGACTGCCCTCCACCCAACCAGAGGAGAGTATACATATCTTACCTCGATAG
TGTTCATTTCTTCCGTCCTAAATGCTTGAGGACTGCAGTCTATCATGAAATCCTAATTGGATATTTAGAA
TATGTCAAGAAATTAGGTTACACAACAGGGCATATTTGGGCATGTCCACCAAGTGAGGGAGATGATTATA
TCTTCCATTGCCATCCTCCTGACCAGAAGATACCCAAGCCCAAGCGACTGCAGGAATGGTACAAAAAAAT
GCTTGACAAGGCTGTATCAGAGCGTATTGTCCATGACTACAAGGATATTTTTAAACAAGCTACTGAAGAT
AGATTAACAAGTGCAAAGGAATTGCCTTATTTCGAGGGTGATTTCTGGCCCAATGTTCTGGAAGAAAGCA
TTAAGGAACTGGAACAGGAGGAAGAAGAGAGAAAACGAGAGGAAAACACCAGCAATGAAAGCACAGATGT
GACCAAGGGAGACAGCAAAAATGCTAAAAAGAAGAATAATAAGAAAACCAGCAAAAATAAGAGCAGCCTG
AGTAGGGGCAACAAGAAGAAACCCGGGATGCCCAATGTATCTAACGACCTCTCACAGAAACTATATGCCA
CCATGGAGAAGCATAAAGAGGTCTTCTTTGTGATCCGCCTCATTGCTGGCCCTGCTGCCAACTCCCTGCC
TCCCATTGTTGATCCTGATCCTCTCATCCCCTGCGATCTGATGGATGGTCGGGATGCGTTTCTCACGCTG
GCAAGGGACAAGCACCTGGAGTTCTCTTCACTCCGAAGAGCCCAGTGGTCCACCATGTGCATGCTGGTGG
AGCTGCACACGCAGAGCCAGGACGGATCCGATTACAAAGACGATGACGATAAGGGATCCGGCGCAACAAA
CTTCTCTCTGCTGAAACAAGCCGGAGATGTCGAAGAGAATCCTGGACCGACCGAGTACAAGCCCACGGTG
CGCCTCGCCACCCGCGACGACGTCCCCAGGGCCGTACGCACCCTCGCCGCCGCGTTCGCCGACTACCCCG
CCACGCGCCACACCGTCGATCCGGACCGCCACATCGAGCGGGTCACCGAGCTGCAAGAACTCTTCCTCAC
GCGCGTCGGGCTCGACATCGGCAAGGTGTGGGTCGCGGACGACGGCGCCGCGGTGGCGGTCTGGACCACG
CCGGAGAGCGTCGAAGCGGGGGCGGTGTTCGCCGAGATCGGCCCGCGCATGGCCGAGTTGAGCGGTTCCC
GGCTGGCCGCGCAGCAACAGATGGAAGGCCTCCTGGCGCCGCACCGGCCCAAGGAGCCCGCGTGGTTCCT
GGCCACCGTCGGAGTCTCGCCCGACCACCAGGGCAAGGGTCTGGGCAGCGCCGTCGTGCTCCCCGGAGTG
GAGGCGGCCGAGCGCGCCGGGGTGCCCGCCTTCCTGGAGACCTCCGCGCCCCGCAACCTCCCCTTCTACG
AGCGGCTCGGCTTCACCGTCACCGCCGACGTCGAGGTGCCCGAAGGACCGCGCACCTGGTGCATGACCCG
CAAGCCCGGTGCCTGAACGCGTTAAGTCGACAATCAACCTCTGGATTACAAAATTTGTGAAAGATTGACT
GGTATTCTTAACTATGTTGCTCCTTTTACGCTATGTGGATACGCTGCTTTAATGCCTTTGTATCATGCTA
TTGCTTCCCGTATGGCTTT
